Addgene plasmid #55069: mCherry-LaminB1-10
Purpose: Localization: Nuclear Envelope, Excitation: 587, Emission: 610
Depositing lab: Michael Davidson. Depositing organization: Florida State University, Tallahassee.
Backbone
  Vector backbone: mCherry
  Backbone size w/o insert (bp): 4750
  Vector type: Mammalian Expression
  Selectable markers: Neomycin (select with G418)
Growth in bacteria
  Bacterial resistance: Kanamycin, 50 μg/mL
  Growth temperature: 37°C
  Growth strain: DH5alpha
  Copy number: High Copy
Gene/Insert
  Gene/Insert name: LaminB1 (alt name: NM_005573.2)
  Species: H. sapiens (human)
  Entrez Gene: LMNB1 (a.k.a. ADLD, LMN, LMN2, LMNB, MCPH26)
  Promoter: CMV
  Tag / fusion protein: mCherry (N terminal on backbone)
  Cloning method: Unknown
  Sequencing primers: 5′ CMV-F; 3′ SV40pA-R
Terms and licenses: Academic/Nonprofit Terms; Industry Terms: Not Available to Industry
Depositor comments: . Excitation = 587; Emission = 610
How to cite: mCherry-LaminB1-10 was a gift from Michael Davidson (Addgene plasmid # 55069 ; http://n2t.net/addgene:55069 ; RRID:Addgene_55069)
