[The description below was written by a language model from this plasmid's Addgene catalogue record and pLannotate feature annotations shown in this document.]
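Description:
mCherry-LaminB1-10 is a mammalian expression plasmid that produces human lamin B1 (LMNB1) fused at its N terminus to the red fluorescent protein mCherry, giving a marker for the nuclear envelope. It is built on an mCherry fusion-vector backbone; the sequenced plasmid is about 6.5 kb. In bacteria it replicates from a high-copy ColE1/pUC-type origin and is selected with kanamycin. An f1 phage origin is also present, which in principle allows single-stranded DNA production.

The expression cassette begins with the human cytomegalovirus immediate-early enhancer and promoter, which drive strong constitutive transcription in most mammalian cell lines. The mCherry coding sequence comes first, followed by a short remnant of the multiple cloning site that acts as a linker (the "10" in the name may refer to its length in residues, though the record does not say so), then the LMNB1 open reading frame and an SV40 polyadenylation signal. A single NeoR/KanR gene (Tn5 aminoglycoside phosphotransferase) serves both hosts. A bacterial bla-type promoter expresses it for kanamycin resistance in E. coli, and the adjacent SV40 enhancer/early promoter, paired with an HSV TK polyadenylation signal, expresses it in mammalian cells for G418 selection of stable lines. The short large T antigen, ble and bGH poly(A) fragments called by the annotation software are probably incidental matches to backbone sequence rather than functional parts.

Lamin B1 assembles into the nuclear lamina lining the inner nuclear membrane, so the fusion labels the nuclear rim. This makes it useful for fluorescence imaging of nuclear envelope shape and dynamics. The recorded excitation and emission peaks are 587 and 610 nm.
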