Features (pLannotate 1.2.2; 16 found; start..end, strand, type, name):
      1..304     +  enhancer       CMV enhancer: human cytomegalovirus immediate early enhancer
    305..508     +  promoter       CMV promoter: human cytomegalovirus (CMV) immediate early promoter
    553..1260    +  CDS            mCherry: mCherry is a basic (constitutively fluorescent) red fluorescent protein published in 2004, derived from Discosoma sp.. It is reported to be a very rapidly-maturing monomer with low acid sensitivity.
   1261..1291    +  misc_feature   MCS (fragment): multiple cloning site
   1291..3048    +  CDS            LMNB1: LMNB1_HUMAN - Also known as LMN2, LMNB. Experimental evidence at protein level: Swiss-Prot protein existence level 1. Lamins are components of the nuclear lamina, a fibrous layer on the nucleoplasmic side of the inner nuclear membrane, which is thought to provide a framework for the nuclear envelope and may also interact with chromatin. From Homo sapiens (Human).
   3074..3158    +  CDS            large T antigen (fragment): large T antigen from SV40 (simian virus 40)
   3181..3302    +  polyA_signal   SV40 poly(A) signal: SV40 polyadenylation signal
   3336..3764    -  rep_origin     f1 ori (sequence partly withheld): f1 bacteriophage origin of replication; arrow indicates direction of (+) strand synthesis
   3791..3895    +  promoter       AmpR promoter: bla
   3897..4254    +  promoter       SV40 promoter: SV40 enhancer and early promoter
   4289..5083    +  CDS            NeoR/KanR: aminoglycoside phosphotransferase from Tn5; aph(3')-II (or nptII); confers resistance to neomycin, kanamycin, and G418 (Geneticin®)
   5104..5256    +  CDS            ble (fragment): BLE_KLEPN - Experimental evidence at protein level: Swiss-Prot protein existence level 1. Binding protein with a strong affinity to the bleomycin family of antibiotics. Binds to CL990; an antimitotic-antibiotic compound. From Klebsiella pneumoniae.
   5315..5362    +  polyA_signal   HSV TK poly(A) signal: herpes simplex virus thymidine kinase polyadenylation signal (Cole and Stacy, 1985)
   5453..5469    -  polyA_signal   bGH poly(A) signal (fragment): bovine growth hormone polyadenylation signal
   5691..6279    +  rep_origin     ori: high-copy-number ColE1/pMB1/pBR322/pUC origin of replication
   6394..6453    +  enhancer       CMV enhancer (fragment): human cytomegalovirus immediate early enhancer
>Addgene plasmid #55069 | mCherry-LaminB1-10 | addgene full sequence | sequence record 204489 | Addgene NGS Result
CGTTACATAACTTACGGTAAATGGCCCGCCTGGCTGACCGCCCAACGACCCCCGCCCATTGACGTCAATA
ATGACGTATGTTCCCATAGTAACGCCAATAGGGACTTTCCATTGACGTCAATGGGTGGAGTATTTACGGT
AAACTGCCCACTTGGCAGTACATCAAGTGTATCATATGCCAAGTACGCCCCCTATTGACGTCAATGACGG
TAAATGGCCCGCCTGGCATTATGCCCAGTACATGACCTTATGGGACTTTCCTACTTGGCAGTACATCTAC
GTATTAGTCATCGCTATTACCATGGTGATGCGGTTTTGGCAGTACATCAATGGGCGTGGATAGCGGTTTG
ACTCACGGGGATTTCCAAGTCTCCACCCCATTGACGTCAATGGGAGTTTGTTTTGGCACCAAAATCAACG
GGACTTTCCAAAATGTCGTAACAACTCCGCCCCATTGACGCAAATGGGCGGTAGGCGTGTACGGTGGGAG
GTCTATATAAGCAGAGCTGGTTTAGTGAACCGTCAGATCCGCTAGCGCTACCGGTCGCCACCATGGTGAG
CAAGGGCGAGGAGGATAACATGGCCATCATCAAGGAGTTCATGCGCTTCAAGGTGCACATGGAGGGCTCC
GTGAACGGCCACGAGTTCGAGATCGAGGGCGAGGGCGAGGGCCGCCCCTACGAGGGCACCCAGACCGCCA
AGCTGAAGGTGACCAAGGGTGGCCCCCTGCCCTTCGCCTGGGACATCCTGTCCCCTCAGTTCATGTACGG
CTCCAAGGCCTACGTGAAGCACCCCGCCGACATCCCCGACTACTTGAAGCTGTCCTTCCCCGAGGGCTTC
AAGTGGGAGCGCGTGATGAACTTCGAGGACGGCGGCGTGGTGACCGTGACCCAGGACTCCTCCCTGCAGG
ACGGCGAGTTCATCTACAAGGTGAAGCTGCGCGGCACCAACTTCCCCTCCGACGGCCCCGTAATGCAGAA
GAAGACCATGGGCTGGGAGGCCTCCTCCGAGCGGATGTACCCCGAGGACGGCGCCCTGAAGGGCGAGATC
AAGCAGAGGCTGAAGCTGAAGGACGGCGGCCACTACGACGCTGAGGTCAAGACCACCTACAAGGCCAAGA
AGCCCGTGCAGCTGCCCGGCGCCTACAACGTCAACATCAAGTTGGACATCACCTCCCACAACGAGGACTA
CACCATCGTGGAACAGTACGAACGCGCCGAGGGCCGCCACTCCACCGGCGGCATGGACGAGCTGTACAAG
TCCGGACTCAGATCTCGAGCTCAAGCTTCGATGGCGACTGCGACCCCCGTGCCGCCGCGGATGGGCAGCC
GCGCTGGCGGCCCCACCACGCCGCTGAGCCCCACGCGCCTGTCGCGGCTCCAGGAGAAGGAGGAGCTGCG
CGAGCTCAATGACCGGCTGGCGGTGTACATCGACAAGGTGCGCAGCCTGGAGACGGAGAACAGCGCGCTG
CAGCTGCAGGTGACGGAGCGCGAGGAGGTGCGCGGCCGTGAGCTCACCGGCCTCAAGGCGCTCTACGAGA
CCGAGCTGGCCGACGCGCGACGCGCGCTCGACGACACGGCCCGCGAGCGCGCCAAGCTGCAGATCGAGCT
GGGCAAGTGCAAGGCGGAACACGACCAGCTGCTCCTCAACTATGCTAAGAAGGAATCTGATCTTAATGGC
GCCCAGATCAAGCTTCGAGAATATGAAGCAGCACTCAATTCGAAAGATGCAGCTCTTGCTACTGCACTTG
GTGACAAAAAAAGTTTAGAGGGAGATTTGGAGGATCTGAAGGATCAGATTGCCCAGTTGGAAGCCTCCTT
AGCTGCAGCCAAAAAACAGTTAGCAGATGAAACTTTACTTAAAGTAGATTTGGAGAATCGTTGTCAGAGC
CTTACTGAGGACTTGGAGTTTCGCAAAAGCATGTATGAAGAGGAGATTAACGAGACCAGAAGGAAGCATG
AAACGCGCTTGGTAGAGGTGGATTCTGGGCGTCAAATTGAGTATGAGTACAAGCTGGCGCAAGCCCTTCA
TGAGATGAGAGAGCAACATGATGCCCAAGTGAGGCTGTATAAGGAGGAGCTGGAGCAGACTTACCATGCC
AAACTTGAGAATGCCAGACTGTCATCAGAGATGAATACTTCTACTGTCAACAGTGCCAGGGAAGAACTGA
TGGAAAGCCGCATGAGAATTGAGAGCCTTTCATCCCAGCTTTCTAATCTACAGAAAGAGTCTAGAGCATG
TTTGGAAAGGATTCAAGAATTAGAGGACTTGCTTGCTAAAGAAAAAGACAACTCTCGTCGCATGCTGACA
GACAAAGAGAGAGAGATGGCGGAAATAAGGGATCAAATGCAGCAACAGCTGAATGACTATGAACAGCTTC
TTGATGTAAAGTTAGCCCTGGACATGGAAATCAGTGCTTACAGGAAACTCTTAGAAGGCGAAGAAGAGAG
GTTGAAGCTGTCTCCAAGCCCTTCTTCCCGTGTGACAGTATCCCGAGCATCCTCAAGTCGTAGTGTACGT
ACAACTAGAGGAAAGCGGAAGAGGGTTGATGTGGAAGAATCAGAGGCGAGTAGTAGTGTTAGCATCTCTC
ATTCCGCCTCAGCCACTGGAAATGTTTGCATCGAAGAAATTGATGTTGATGGGAAATTTATCCGCTTGAA
GAACACTTCTGAACAGGATCAACCAATGGGAGGCTGGGAGATGATCAGAAAAATTGGAGACACATCAGTC
AGTTATAAATATACCTCAAGATATGTGCTGAAGGCAGGCCAGACTGTTACAATTTGGGCTGCAAACGCTG
GTGTCACAGCCAGCCCCCCAACTGACCTCATCTGGAAGAACCAGAACTCGTGGGGCACTGGCGAAGATGT
GAAGGTTATATTGAAAAATTCTCAGGGAGAGGAGGTTGCTCAAAGAAGTACAGTCTTTAAAACAACCATA
CCTGAAGAAGAGGAGGAGGAGGAAGAAGCAGCTGGAGTGGTTGTTGAGGAAGAACTTTTCCACCAGCAGG
GAACCCCAAGAGCATCCAATAGAAGCTGTGCAATTATGTAGGGATCCACCGGATCTAGATAACTGATCAT
AATCAGCCATACCACATTTGTAGAGGTTTTACTTGCTTTAAAAAACCTCCCACACCTCCCCCTGAACCTG
AAACATAAAATGAATGCAATTGTTGTTGTTAACTTGTTTATTGCAGCTTATAATGGTTACAAATAAAGCA
ATAGCATCACAAATTTCACAAATAAAGCATTTTTTTCACTGCATTCTAGTTGTGGTTTGTCCAAACTCAT
CAATGTATCTTAACGCGTAAATTGTAAGCGTTAATATTTTGTTAAAATTCGCGTTAAATTTTTGTTAAAT
CAGCTCATTTTTTAACCAATAGGCCGAAATCGGCAAAATCCCTTATAAATCAAAAGAATAGACCGAGATA
GGGT
[37 nt withheld, positions 3435-3471]
AAAGAACGTGGACTCCAACGTCAAAGG
[49 nt withheld, positions 3499-3547]
T
[91 nt withheld, positions 3549-3639]
G
[124 nt withheld, positions 3641-3764]
CAGGTGGCACTTTTCGGGGAAATGTGCGCGGAACCCCTATTTGTTTATTTTTCTAAATACATTCAAATAT
GTATCCGCTCATGAGACAATAACCCTGATAAATGCTTCAATAATATTGAAAAAGGAAGAGTCCTGAGGCG
GAAAGAACCAGCTGTGGAATGTGTGTCAGTTAGGGTGTGGAAAGTCCCCAGGCTCCCCAGCAGGCAGAAG
TATGCAAAGCATGCATCTCAATTAGTCAGCAACCAGGTGTGGAAAGTCCCCAGGCTCCCCAGCAGGCAGA
AGTATGCAAAGCATGCATCTCAATTAGTCAGCAACCATAGTCCCGCCCCTAACTCCGCCCATCCCGCCCC
TAACTCCGCCCAGTTCCGCCCATTCTCCGCCCCATGGCTGACTAATTTTTTTTATTTATGCAGAGGCCGA
GGCCGCCTCGGCCTCTGAGCTATTCCAGAAGTAGTGAGGAGGCTTTTTTGGAGGCCTAGGCTTTTGCAAA
GATCGATCAAGAGACAGGATGAGGATCGTTTCGCATGATTGAACAAGATGGATTGCACGCAGGTTCTCCG
GCCGCTTGGGTGGAGAGGCTATTCGGCTATGACTGGGCACAACAGACAATCGGCTGCTCTGATGCCGCCG
TGTTCCGGCTGTCAGCGCAGGGGCGCCCGGTTCTTTTTGTCAAGACCGACCTGTCCGGTGCCCTGAATGA
ACTGCAAGACGAGGCAGCGCGGCTATCGTGGCTGGCCACGACGGGCGTTCCTTGCGCAGCTGTGCTCGAC
GTTGTCACTGAAGCGGGAAGGGACTGGCTGCTATTGGGCGAAGTGCCGGGGCAGGATCTCCTGTCATCTC
ACCTTGCTCCTGCCGAGAAAGTATCCATCATGGCTGATGCAATGCGGCGGCTGCATACGCTTGATCCGGC
TACCTGCCCATTCGACCACCAAGCGAAACATCGCATCGAGCGAGCACGTACTCGGATGGAAGCCGGTCTT
GTCGATCAGGATGATCTGGACGAAGAGCATCAGGGGCTCGCGCCAGCCGAACTGTTCGCCAGGCTCAAGG
CGAGCATGCCCGACGGCGAGGATCTCGTCGTGACCCATGGCGATGCCTGCTTGCCGAATATCATGGTGGA
AAATGGCCGCTTTTCTGGATTCATCGACTGTGGCCGGCTGGGTGTGGCGGACCGCTATCAGGACATAGCG
TTGGCTACCCGTGATATTGCTGAAGAGCTTGGCGGCGAATGGGCTGACCGCTTCCTCGTGCTTTACGGTA
TCGCCGCTCCCGATTCGCAGCGCATCGCCTTCTATCGCCTTCTTGACGAGTTCTTCTGAGCGGGACTCTG
GGGTTCGAAATGACCGACCAAGCGACGCCCAACCTGCCATCACGAGATTTCGATTCCACCGCCGCCTTCT
ATGAAAGGTTGGGCTTCGGAATCGTTTTCCGGGACGCCGGCTGGATGATCCTCCAGCGCGGGGATCTCAT
GCTGGAGTTCTTCGCCCACCCTAGGGGGAGGCTAACTGAAACACGGAAGGAGACAATACCGGAAGGAACC
CGCGCTATGACGGCAATAAAAAGACAGAATAAAACGCACGGTGTTGGGTCGTTTGTTCATAAACGCGGGG
TTCGGTCCCAGGGCTGGCACTCTGTCGATACCCCACCGAGACCCCATTGGGGCCAATACGCCCGCGTTTC
TTCCTTTTCCCCACCCCACCCCCCAAGTTCGGGTGAAGGCCCAGGGCTCGCAGCCAACGTCGGGGCGGCA
GGCCCTGCCATAGCCTCAGGTTACTCATATATACTTTAGATTGATTTAAAACTTCATTTTTAATTTAAAA
GGATCTAGGTGAAGATCCTTTTTGATAATCTCATGACCAAAATCCCTTAACGTGAGTTTTCGTTCCACTG
AGCGTCAGACCCCGTAGAAAAGATCAAAGGATCTTCTTGAGATCCTTTTTTTCTGCGCGTAATCTGCTGC
TTGCAAACAAAAAAACCACCGCTACCAGCGGTGGTTTGTTTGCCGGATCAAGAGCTACCAACTCTTTTTC
CGAAGGTAACTGGCTTCAGCAGAGCGCAGATACCAAATACTGTTCTTCTAGTGTAGCCGTAGTTAGGCCA
CCACTTCAAGAACTCTGTAGCACCGCCTACATACCTCGCTCTGCTAATCCTGTTACCAGTGGCTGCTGCC
AGTGGCGATAAGTCGTGTCTTACCGGGTTGGACTCAAGACGATAGTTACCGGATAAGGCGCAGCGGTCGG
GCTGAACGGGGGGTTCGTGCACACAGCCCAGCTTGGAGCGAACGACCTACACCGAACTGAGATACCTACA
GCGTGAGCTATGAGAAAGCGCCACGCTTCCCGAAGGGAGAAAGGCGGACAGGTATCCGGTAAGCGGCAGG
GTCGGAACAGGAGAGCGCACGAGGGAGCTTCCAGGGGGAAACGCCTGGTATCTTTATAGTCCTGTCGGGT
TTCGCCACCTCTGACTTGAGCGTCGATTTTTGTGATGCTCGTCAGGGGGGCGGAGCCTATGGAAAAACGC
CAGCAACGCGGCCTTTTTACGGTTCCTGGCCTTTTGCTGGCCTTTTGCTCACATGTTCTTTCCTGCGTTA
TCCCCTGATTCTGTGGATAACCGTATTACCGCCATGCATTAGTTATTAATAGTAATCAATTACGGGGTCA
TTAGTTCATAGCCCATATATGGAGTTCCG
