>Addgene plasmid #55069 | mCherry-LaminB1-10 | depositor partial sequence | sequence record 85453 | insert sequence
GACGTCAGATCCGCTAGCGCTACCGGTCGCCACCATGGTGAGCAAGGGCGAGGAGGATAACATGGCCATC
ATCAAGGAGTTCATGCGCTTCAAGGTGCACATGGAGGGCTCCGTGAACGGCCACGAGTTCGAGATCGAGG
GCGAGGGCGAGGGCCGCCCCTACGAGGGCACCCAGACCGCCAAGCTGAAGGTGACCAAGGGTGGCCCCCT
GCCCTTCGCCTGGGACATCCTGTCCCCTCAGTTCATGTACGGCTCCAAGGCCTACGTGAAGCACCCCGCC
GACATCCCCGACTACTTGAAGCTGTCCTTCCCCGAGGGCTTCAAGTGGGAGCGCGTGATGAACTTCGAGG
ACGGCGGCGTGGTGACCGTGACCCAGGACTCCTCCCTGCAGGACGGCGAGTTCATCTACAAGGTGAAGCT
GCGCGGCACCAACTTCCCCTCCGACGGCCCCGTAATGCAGAAGAAGACCATGGGCTGGGAGGCCTCCTCC
GAGCGGATGTACCCCGAGGACGGCGCCCTGAAGGGCGAGATCAAGCAGAGGCTGAAGCTGAAGGACGGCG
GCCACTACGACGCTGAGGTCAAGACCACCTACAAGGCCAAGAAGCCCGTGCAGCTGCCCGGCGCCTACAA
CGTCAACATCAAGTTGGACATCACCTCCCACAACGAGGACTACACCATCGTGGAACAGTACGAACGCGCC
GAGGGCCGCCACTCCACCGGCGGCATGGACGAGCTGTACAAGTCCGGACTCAGATCTCGAGCTCAAGCTT
CGATGGCGACTGCGACCCCCGTGCCGCCGCGGATGGGCAGCCGCGCTGGCGGCCCCACCACGCCGCTGAG
CCCCACGCGCCTGTCGCGGCTCCAGGAGAAGGAGGAGCTGCGCGAGCTCAATGACCGGCTGGCGGTGTAC
ATCGACAAGGTGCGCAGCCTGGAGACGGAGAACAGCGCGCTGCAGCTGCAGGTGACGGAGCGCGAGGAGG
TGCGCGGCCGTGAGCTCACCGGCCTCAAGGCGCTCTACGAGACCGAGCTGGCCGACGCGCGACGCGCGCT
CGACGACACGGCCCGCGAGCGCGCCAAGCTGCAGATCGAGCTGGGCAAGTGCAAGGCGGAACACGACCAG
CTGCTCCTCAACTATGCTAAGAAGGAATCTGATCTTAATGGCGCCCAGATCAAGCTTCGAGAATATGAAG
CAGCACTCAATTCGAAAGATGCAGCTCTTGCTACTGCACTTGGTGACAAAAAAAGTTTAGAGGGAGATTT
GGAGGATCTGAAGGATCAGATTGCCCAGTTGGAAGCCTCCTTAGCTGCAGCCAAAAAACAGTTAGCAGAT
GAAACTTTACTTAAAGTAGATTTGGAGAATCGTTGTCAGAGCCTTACTGAGGACTTGGAGTTTCGCAAAA
GCATGTATGAAGAGGAGATTAACGAGACCAGAAGGAAGCATGAAACGCGCTTGGTAGAGGTGGATTCTGG
GCGTCAAATTGAGTATGAGTACAAGCTGGCGCAAGCCCTTCATGAGATGAGAGAGCAACATGATGCCCAA
GTGAGGCTGTATAAGGAGGAGCTGGAGCAGACTTACCATGCCAAACTTGAGAATGCCAGACTGTCATCAG
AGATGAATACTTCTACTGTCAACAGTGCCAGGGAAGAACTGATGGAAAGCCGCATGAGAATTGAGAGCCT
TTCATCCCAGCTTTCTAATCTACAGAAAGAGTCTAGAGCATGTTTGGAAAGGATTCAAGAATTAGAGGAC
TTGCTTGCTAAAGAAAAAGACAACTCTCGTCGCATGCTGACAGACAAAGAGAGAGAGATGGCGGAAATAA
GGGATCAAATGCAGCAACAGCTGAATGACTATGAACAGCTTCTTGATGTAAAGTTAGCCCTGGACATGGA
AATCAGTGCTTACAGGAAACTCTTAGAAGGCGAAGAAGAGAGGTTGAAGCTGTCTCCAAGCCCTTCTTCC
CGTGTGACAGTATCCCGAGCATCCTCAAGTCGTAGTGTACGTACAACTAGAGGAAAGCGGAAGAGGGTTG
ATGTGGAAGAATCAGAGGCGAGTAGTAGTGTTAGCATCTCTCATTCCGCCTCAGCCACTGGAAATGTTTG
CATCGAAGAAATTGATGTTGATGGGAAATTTATCCGCTTGAAGAACACTTCTGAACAGGATCAACCAATG
GGAGGCTGGGAGATGATCAGAAAAATTGGAGACACATCAGTCAGTTATAAATATACCTCAAGATATGTGC
TGAAGGCAGGCCAGACTGTTACAATTTGGGCTGCAAACGCTGGTGTCACAGCCAGCCCCCCAACTGACCT
CATCTGGAAGAACCAGAACTCGTGGGGCACTGGCGAAGATGTGAAGGTTATATTGAAAAATTCTCAGGGA
GAGGAGGTTGCTCAAAGAAGTACAGTCTTTAAAACAACCATACCTGAAGAAGAGGAGGAGGAGGAAGAAG
CAGCTGGAGTGGTTGTTGAGGAAGAACTTTTCCACCAGCAGGGAACCCCAAGAGCATCCAATAGAAGCTG
TGCAATTATGTAGGGATCCACCGGATCTAGATAACT
