>Addgene plasmid #55069 | mCherry-LaminB1-10 | addgene partial sequence | sequence record 99247 | mCherry-F 5'-ccccgtaatgcagaagaaga-3'
CCCCGAGGACGGCGCCCTGAAGGGCGAGATCAAGCAGAGGCTGAAGCTGAAGGACGGCGGCCACTACGAC
GCTGAGGTCAAGACCACCTACAAGGCCAAGAAGCCCGTGCAGCTGCCCGGCGCCTACAACGTCAACATCA
AGTTGGACATCACCTCCCACAACGAGGACTACACCATCGTGGAACAGTACGAACGCGCCGAGGGCCGCCA
CTCCACCGGCGGCATGGACGAGCTGTACAAGTCCGGACTCAGATCTCGAGCTCAAGCTTCGATGGCGACT
GCGACCCCCGTGCCGCCGCGGATGGGCAGCCGCGCTGGCGGCCCCACCACGCCGCTGAGCCCCACGCGCC
TGTCGCGGCTCCAGGAGAAGGAGGAGCTGCGCGAGCTCAATGACCGGCTGGCGGTGTACATCGACAAGGT
GCGCAGCCTGGAGACGGAGAACAGCGCGCTGCAGCTGCAGGTGACGGAGCGCGAGGAGGTGCGCGGCCGT
GAGCTCACCGGCCTCAAGGCGCTCTACGAGACCGAGCTGGCCGACGCGCGACGCGCGCTCGACGACACGG
CCCGCGAGCGCGCCAAGCTGCAGATCGAGCTGGGCAAGTGCAAGGCGGAACACGACCAGCTGCTCCTCAA
CTATGCTAAGAAGGAATCTGATCTTAATGGCGCCCAGATCAAGCTTCGAGAATATGAAGCAGCACTCAAT
TCGAAAGATGCAGCTCTTGCTACTGCACTTGGTGACAAAAAAAGTTTAGAGGGAGATTTGGAGGATCTGA
AGGATCAGATTGCCCAGTTGGAAGCCTCCTTAGCTGCAGCCAAA
